>Addgene plasmid #121524 | pGAD-Atg17(∆313-334) | addgene full sequence | sequence record 236912 | Addgene NGS Result
GCATTTCTGTTCTGTAAAAATGCAGCTCAGATTCTTTGTTTGAAAAATTAGCGCTCTCGCGTTGCATTTT
TGTTCTACAAAATGAAGCACAGATGCTTCGTTGCTTGCATGCAACTTCTTTTCTTTTTTTTTCTTTTCTC
TCTCCCCCGTTGTTGTCTCACCATATCCGCAATGACAAAAAAATGATGGAAGACACTAAAGGAAAAAATT
AACGACAAAGACAGCACCAACAGATGTCGTTGTTCCAGAGCTGATGAGGGGTATCTCGAAGCACACGAAA
CTTTTTCCTTCCTTCATTCACGCACACTACTCTCTAATGAGCAACGGTATACGGCCTTCCTTCCAGTTAC
TTGAATTTGAAATAAAAAAAAGTTTGCTGTCTTGCTATCAAGTATAAATAGACCTGCAATTATTAATCTT
TTGTTTCCTCGTCATTGTTCTCGTTCCCTTTCTTCCTTGTTTCTTTTTCTGCACAATATTTCAAGCTATA
CCAAGCATACAATCAACTCCAAGCTTTGCAAAGATGGATAAAGCGGAATTAATTCCCGAGCCTCCAAAAA
AGAAGAGAAAGGTCGAATTGGGTACCGCCGCCAATTTTAATCAAAGTGGGAATATTGCTGATAGCTCATT
GTCCTTCACTTTCACTAACAGTAGCAACGGTCCGAACCTCATAACAACTCAAACAAATTCTCAAGCGCTT
TCACAACCAATTGCCTCCTCTAACGTTCATGATAACTTCATGAATAATGAAATCACGGCTAGTAAAATTG
ATGATGGTAATAATTCAAAACCACTGTCACCTGGTTGGACGGACCAAACTGCGTATAACGCGTTTGGAAT
CACTACAGGGATGTTTAATACCACTACAATGGATGATGTATATAACTATCTATTCGATGATGAAGATACC
CCACCAAACCCAAAAAAAGAGATCGAATTCCCCGGGGGATCCATCGATAACGAAGCAGATGTTACAAAAT
TTGTTAATAATGCCAGGAAAACGCTGACCGATGCTCAACTTTTATGTTCAAGTGCTAATTTAAGGATTGT
AGATATTAAGAAAAAATTGTCATCTTGGCAGTTGAGTATTTCAAAACTCAATTTTCTAATAGTTGGCTTG
AGACAGCAAGGAAAGTTTCTTTACACTATTTTAAAGGAAGGCATTGGGACAAAGCTAATCCAGAAACAAT
GGAATCAAGCTGTCTTAGTGGTCTTAGTTGATGAGATGAAGTACTGGCAATATGAAATCACTTCTAAAGT
ACAAAGGTTGGATGGTATAGTAAATGAATTGAGCATATCAGAAAAAGATGATACCGATCCCTCTAAACTA
GGAGATTACATCTCGAGAGACAACGTTAACTTATTGAATGACAAACTGAAAGAAGTGCCAGTAATTGAGC
GTCAAATTGAAAACATTAAGCTTCAATACGAAAATATGGTCAGAAAAGTTAACAAAGAACTGATTGATAC
CAAGTTGACGGACGTAACTCAAAAATTCCAAAGTAAATTTGGTATAGATAACCTGATGGAAACAAATGTT
GCAGAGCAGTTTAGCAGGGAACTAACGGACCTTGAAAAAGATTTAGCAGAGATAATGAATTCATTGACAC
AGCACTTTGATAAGACATTGCTGTTACAAGATAAAAAAATTGATAACGATGAACGTGAGGAGCTGTTTAA
GGTGGTACAAGGCGACGACAAAGAACTATACAACATTTTCAAAACTCTGCATGAGGTAATTGATGACGTG
GACAAAACAATTCTTAACTTGGGTCAATTTTTGCAGGCAAAAATAAAGGAAAAGACAGAACTACACAGCG
AAGTTTCTGAAATAATAAACGATTTCAATAGAAATTTGGAATATCTATTAATCTTTAAAGATATTTCCAA
TTATGATAATTTTGAAGAAAGCTACGGTAACTTAGTTCTAGAAGCAAAGAGGAGAAAGGATGTGGCAAAC
AGAATGAAAACTATATTGAAAGATTGTGAAAAGCAGTTGCAGAATTTAGATGCTCAGGACCAGGAAGAAC
GTCAGAATTTTATAGCGGAAAATGGAACTTATCTTCCTGAGACAATCTGGCCCGGTAAAATTGACGATTT
TTCTTCCCTGTACACTTTAAATTACAACGTGAAGAATCCTTAGAAAAAAGGAAAAAAAGGCTGCAGAGAT
CTATGAATCGTAGATACTGAAAAACCCCGCAAGTTCACTTCAACTGTGCATCGTGCACCATCTCAATTTC
TTTCATTTATACATCGTTTTGCCTTCTTTTATGTAACTATACTCCTCTAAGTTTCAATCTTGGCCATGTA
ACCTCTGATCTATAGAATTTTTTAAATGACTAGAATTAATGCCCATCTTTTTTTTGGACCTAAATTCTTC
ATGAAAATATATTACGAGGGCTTATTCAGAAGCTTTGGACTTCTTCGCCAGAGGTTTGGTCAAGTCTCCA
ATCAAGGTTGTCGGCTTGTCTACCTTGCCAGAAATTTACGAAAAGATGGAAAAGGGTCAAATCGTTGGTA
GATACGTTGTTGACACTTCTAAATAAGCGAATTTCTTATGATTTATGATTTTTATTATTAAATAAGTTAT
AAAAAAAATAAGTGTATACAAATTTTAAAGTGACTCTTAGGTTTTAAAACGAAAATTCTTATTCTTGAGT
AACTCTTTCCTGTAGGTCAGGTTGCTTTCTCAGGTATAGCATGAGGTCGCTCTTATTGACCACACCTCTA
CCGGCATGCCGGTCGAAATTCCCCTACCCTATGAACATATTCCATTTTGTAATTTCGTGTCGTTTCTATT
ATGAATTTCATTTATAAAGTTTATGTACAAATATCATAAAAAAAGAGAATCTTTTTAAGCAAGGATTTTC
TTAACCTCTTCGGCGACAGCATCACCGACTTCGGTGGTACTGTTGGAACCACCTAAATCACCAGTTCTGA
TACCTGCATCCAAAACCTTTTTAACTGCATCTTCAATGGCCTTACCTTCTTCAGGCAAGTTCAATGACAA
TTTCAACATCATTGCAGCAGACAAGATAGTGGCGATAGGGTTGACCTTATTCTTTGGCAAATCTGGAGCA
GAACCGTGGCATGGTTCGTACAAACCAAATGCGGTGTTCTTGTCTGGCAAAGAGGCCAAGGACGCAGATG
GCAACAAACCCAAGGAACCTGGGATAACGGAGGCTTCATCGGAGACGATATCACCAAACATGTTGCTGGT
GATTATAATACCATTTAGGTGGGTTGGGTTCCTAACTAGGATCATGGCGGCAGAATCAATCAATTGATGT
TGAACCTTCAATGTAGGAAATTCGTTCTTGATGGTTTCCTCCACAGTTTTTCTCCATAATCTTGAAGAGG
CCAAAACATTAGCTTTATCCAAGGACCAAATAGGCAATGGTGGCTCATGTTGTAGGGCCATGAAAGCGGC
CATTCTTGTGATTCTTTGCACTTCTGGAACGGTGTATTGTTCACTATCCCAAGCGACACCATCACCATCG
TCTTCCTTTCTCTTACCAAAGTAAATACCTCCCACTAATTCTCTGACAACAACGAAGTCAGTACCTTTAG
CAAATTGTGGCTTGATTGGAGATAAGTCTAAAAGAGAGTCGGATGCAAAGTTACATGGTCTTAAGTTGGC
GTACAATTGAAGTTCTTTACGGATTTTTAGTAAACCTTGTTCAGGTCTAACACTACCTGTACCCCATTTA
GGACCACCCACAGCACCTAACAAAACGGCATCAGCCTTCTTGGAGGCTTCCAGCGCCTCATCTGGAAGTG
GGACACCTGTAGCTTCGATAGCAGCACCACCAATTAAATGATTTTCGAAATCGAACTTGACATTGGAACG
AACATCAGAAATAGCTTTAAGAACCTTAATGGCTTCGGCTGTGATTTCTTGACCAACGTGGTCACCTGGC
AAAACGACGATCTTCTTAGGGGCAGACATTAGAATGGTATATCCTTGAAATATATATATATATTGCTGAA
ATGTAAAAGGTAAGAAAAGTTAGAAAGTAAGACGATTGCTAACCACCTATTGGAAAAAACAATAGGTCCT
TAAATAATATTGTCAACTTCAAGTATTGTGATGCAAGCATTTAGTCATGAACGCTTCTCTATTCTATATG
AAAAGCCGGTTCCGGCGCTCTCACCTTTCCTTTTTCTCCCAATTTTTCAGTTGAAAAAGGTATATGCGTC
AGGCGACCTCTGAAATTAACAAAAAATTTCCAGTCATCGAATTTGATTCTGTGCGATAGCGCCCCTGTGT
GTTCTCGTTATGTTGAGGAAAAAAATAATGGTTGCTAAGAGATTCGAACTCTTGCATCTTACGATACCTG
AGTATTCCCACAGTTGGGGGATCTCGACTCTAGCTAGAGGATCAATTCGTAATCATGTCATAGCTGTTTC
CTGTGTGAAATTGTTATCCGCTCACAATTCCACACAACATACGAGCCGGAAGCATAAAGTGTAAAGCCTG
GGGTGCCTAATGAGTGAGCTAACTCACATTAATTGCGTTGCGCTCACTGCCCGCTTTCCAGTCGGGAAAC
CTGTCGTGCCAGCTGCATTAATGAATCGGCCAACGCGCGGGGAGAGGCGGTTTGCGTATTGGGCGCTCTT
CCGCTTCCTCGCTCACTGACTCGCTGCGCTCGGTCGTTCGGCTGCGGCGAGCGGTATCAGCTCACTCAAA
GGCGGTAATACGGTTATCCACAGAATCAGGGGATAACGCAGGAAAGAACATGTGAGCAAAAGGCCAGCAA
AAGGCCAGGAACCGTAAAAAGGCCGCGTTGCTGGCGTTTTTCCATAGGCTCCGCCCCCCTGACGAGCATC
ACAAAAATCGACGCTCAAGTCAGAGGTGGCGAAACCCGACAGGACTATAAAGATACCAGGCGTTTCCCCC
TGGAAGCTCCCTCGTGCGCTCTCCTGTTCCGACCCTGCCGCTTACCGGATACCTGTCCGCCTTTCTCCCT
TCGGGAAGCGTGGCGCTTTCTCATAGCTCACGCTGTAGGTATCTCAGTTCGGTGTAGGTCGTTCGCTCCA
AGCTGGGCTGTGTGCACGAACCCCCCGTTCAGCCCGACCGCTGCGCCTTATCCGGTAACTATCGTCTTGA
GTCCAACCCGGTAAGACACGACTTATCGCCACTGGCAGCAGCCACTGGTAACAGGATTAGCAGAGCGAGG
TATGTAGGCGGTGCTACAGAGTTCTTGAAGTGGTGGCCTAACTACGGCTACACTAGAAGAACAGTATTTG
GTATCTGCGCTCTGCTGAAGCCAGTTACCTTCGGAAAAAGAGTTGGTAGCTCTTGATCCGGCAAACAAAC
CACCGCTGGTAGCGGTGGTTTTTTTGTTTGCAAGCAGCAGATTACGCGCAGAAAAAAAGGATCTCAAGAA
GATCCTTTGATCTTTTCTACGGGGTCTGACGCTCAGTGGAACGAAAACTCACGTTAAGGGATTTTGGTCA
TGAGATTATCAAAAAGGATCTTCACCTAGATCCTTTTAAATTAAAAATGAAGTTTTAAATCAATCTAAAG
TATATATGAGTAAACTTGGTCTGACAGTTACCAATGCTTAATCAGTGAGGCACCTATCTCAGCGATCTGT
CTATTTCGTTCATCCATAGTTGCCTGACTCCCCGTCGTGTAGATAACTACGATACGGGAGGGCTTACCAT
CTGGCCCCAGTGCTGCAATGATACCGCGAGACCCACGCTCACCGGCTCCAGATTTATCAGCAATAAACCA
GCCAGCCGGAAGGGCCGAGCGCAGAAGTGGTCCTGCAACTTTATCCGCCTCCATCCAGTCTATTAATTGT
TGCCGGGAAGCTAGAGTAAGTAGTTCGCCAGTTAATAGTTTGCGCAACGTTGTTGCCATTGCTACAGGCA
TCGTGGTGTCACGCTCGTCGTTTGGTATGGCTTCATTCAGCTCCGGTTCCCAACGATCAAGGCGAGTTAC
ATGATCCCCCATGTTGTGCAAAAAAGCGGTTAGCTCCTTCGGTCCTCCGATCGTTGTCAGAAGTAAGTTG
GCCGCAGTGTTATCACTCATGGTTATGGCAGCACTGCATAATTCTCTTACTGTCATGCCATCCGTAAGAT
GCTTTTCTGTGACTGGTGAGTACTCAACCAAGTCATTCTGAGAATAGTGTATGCGGCGACCGAGTTGCTC
TTGCCCGGCGTCAATACGGGATAATACCGCGCCACATAGCAGAACTTTAAAAGTGCTCATCATTGGAAAA
CGTTCTTCGGGGCGAAAACTCTCAAGGATCTTACCGCTGTTGAGATCCAGTTCGATGTAACCCACTCGTG
CACCCAACTGATCTTCAGCATCTTTTACTTTCACCAGCGTTTCTGGGTGAGCAAAAACAGGAAGGCAAAA
TGCCGCAAAAAAGGGAATAAGGGCGACACGGAAATGTTGAATACTCATACTCTTCCTTTTTCAATATTAT
TGAAGCATTTATCAGGGTTATTGTCTCATGAGCGGATACATATTTGAATGTATTTAGAAAAATAAACAAA
TAGGGGTTCCGCGCACATTTCCCCGAAAAGTGCCACCTGACGTCTAAGAAACCATTATTATCATGACATT
AACCTATAAAAATAGGCGTATCACGAGGCCCTTTCGTCTCGCGCGTTTCGGTGATGACGGTGAAAACCTC
TGACACATGCAGCTCCCGGAGACGGTCACAGCTTGTCTGTAAGCGGATGCCGGGAGCAGACAAGCCCGTC
AGGGCGCGTCAGCGGGTGTTGGCGGGTGTCGGGGCTGGCTTAACTATGCGGCATCAGAGCAGATTGTACT
GAGAGTGCACCATAACGCATTTAAGCATAAACACGCACTATGCCGTTCTTCTCATGTATATATATATACA
GGCAACACGCAGATATAGGTGCGACGTGAACAGTGAGCTGTATGTGCGCAGCTCGCGTTGCATTTTCGGA
AGCGCTCGTTTTCGGAAACGCTTTGAAGTTCCTATTCCGAAGTTCCTATTCTCTAGCTAGAAAGTATAGG
AACTTCAGAGCGCTTTTGAAAACCAAAAGCGCTCTGAAGACGCACTTTCAAAAAACCAAAAACGCACCGG
ACTGTAACGAGCTACTAAAATATTGCGAATACCGCTTCCACAAACATTGCTCAAAAGTATCTCTTTGCTA
TATATCTCTGTGCTATATCCCTATATAACCTACCCATCCACCTTTCGCTCCTTGAACTTGCATCTAAACT
CGACCTCTACATTTTTTATGTTTATCTCTAGTATTACTCTTTAGACAAAAAAATTGTAGTAAGAACTATT
CATAGAGTGAATCGAAAACAATACGAAAATGTAAACATTTCCTATACGTAGTATATAGAGACAAAATAGA
AGAAACCGTTCATAATTTTCTGACCAATGAAGAATCATCAACGCTATCACTTTCTGTTCACAAAGTATGC
GCAATCCACATCGGTATAGAATATAATCGGGGATGCCTTTATCTTGAAAAAATGCACCCGCAGCTTCGCT
AGTAATCAGTAAACGCGGGAAGTGGAGTCAGGCTTTTTTTATGGAAGAGAAAATAGACACCAAAGTAGCC
TTCTTCTAACCTTAACGGACCTACAGTGCAAAAAGTTATCAAGAGACTGCATTATAGAGCGCACAAAGGA
GAAAAAAAGTAATCTAAGATGCTTTGTTAGAAAAATAGCGCTCTCGGGATGCATTTTTGTAGAACAAAAA
AGAAGTATAGATTCTTTGTTGGTAAAATAGCGCTCTCGCGTTGCATTTCTGTTCTGTAAAAATGCAGCTC
AGATTCTTTGTTTGAAAAATTAGCGCTCTCGCGTTGCATTTTTGTTTTACAAAAATGAAGCACAGATTCT
TCGTTGGTAAAATAGCGCTTTCGCGTT
Features (pLannotate 1.2.2; 18 found; start..end, strand, type, name):
    112..508     +  promoter       ADH1 promoter: S. cerevisiae ADH1; promoter for alcohol dehydrogenase 1
    554..573     +  CDS            SV40 NLS (fragment): nuclear localization signal of SV40 (simian virus 40) large T antigen
    590..931     +  CDS            GAL4 activation domain: activation domain of the GAL4 transcriptional activator; Saccharomyces cerevisiae GAL4 (truncated)
    959..2140    +  CDS            ATG17 (fragment): ATG17_YEAST - Also known as APG17. Experimental evidence at protein level: Swiss-Prot protein existence level 1. Autophagy-specific protein that functions with ATG13, ATG29, and CIS1/ATG31 in response to autophagy-inducing signals as a scaffold to recruit other ATG proteins to organize pre-autophagosomal structure (PAS) formation. Modulates the timing and magnitude of the autophagy response, such as the size of the sequestering vesicles, through interacting with and regulating ATG1 kinase activity. Plays particularly a role in pexophagy and nucleophagy. With ATG13, is required for ATG1 activat
   2409..2543    +  CDS            ADH1 (fragment): ADH1_YEAST - Also known as ADC1. Experimental evidence at protein level: Swiss-Prot protein existence level 1. This isozyme preferentially catalyzes the conversion of primary unbranched alcohols to their corresponding aldehydes. Also shows activity toward secondary alcohols. From Saccharomyces cerevisiae (strain ATCC 204508 / S288c) (Baker's yeast).
   2547..2734    +  terminator     ADH1 terminator: S. cerevisiae ADH1; transcription terminator for the S. cerevisiae alcohol dehydrogenase 1 (ADH1) gene
   2855..3949    -  CDS            LEU2: 3-isopropylmalate dehydrogenase, required for leucine biosynthesis; S. cerevisiae LEU2; yeast auxotrophic marker
   3950..4355    -  promoter       LEU2 promoter: S. cerevisiae LEU2
   4421..4437    -  protein_bind   lac operator: The lac repressor binds to the lac operator to inhibit transcription in E. coli. This inhibition can be relieved by adding lactose or isopropyl-β-D-thiogalactopyranoside (IPTG). lac repressor encoded by lacI
   4445..4475    -  promoter       lac promoter: promoter for the E. coli lac operon
   4490..4511    -  protein_bind   CAP binding site: CAP binding activates transcription in the presence of cAMP. E. coli catabolite activator protein
   4524..4616    -  CDS            lacI (fragment): lac repressor; lacI; The lac repressor binds to the lac operator to inhibit transcription in E. coli. This inhibition can be relieved by adding lactose or isopropyl-β-D-thiogalactopyranoside (IPTG).
   4799..5387    -  rep_origin     ori: high-copy-number ColE1/pMB1/pBR322/pUC origin of replication
   5558..6418    -  CDS            AmpR: β-lactamase; bla; confers resistance to ampicillin, carbenicillin, and related antibiotics
   6419..6523    -  promoter       AmpR promoter: bla
   6618..6653    +  CDS            rop (fragment): Rop protein, which maintains plasmids at low copy number; rop
   6755..6804    +  misc_feature   bom (fragment): basis of mobility region from pBR322
   6805..102     +  rep_origin     2μ ori (across the origin): yeast 2μ plasmid origin of replication
