[The description below was written by a language model from this plasmid's Addgene catalogue record and pLannotate feature annotations shown in this document.]
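Description:
pGAD-Atg17(∆313-334) is a yeast two-hybrid "prey" plasmid built on the pGAD-c1 backbone, a yeast–E. coli shuttle expression vector of about 7.9 kb. In bacteria it is maintained through a high-copy ColE1/pUC-type origin and selected with ampicillin via the β-lactamase (AmpR) gene. In Saccharomyces cerevisiae it replicates episomally from the 2μ origin and is selected by leucine prototrophy through the LEU2 marker, which is driven by its own promoter. The annotation also picks up small remnants of lac regulatory sequences, lacI, rop and the pBR322 bom region. These are leftovers of the vector's cloning history and are not functional parts of the design.

The expression cassette uses the yeast ADH1 promoter to drive a fusion protein made up of an SV40 large T antigen nuclear localization signal, the GAL4 transcriptional activation domain, and the S. cerevisiae ATG17 coding sequence. Transcription ends at the ADH1 terminator, which is preceded by a short residual fragment of ADH1 coding sequence. The ATG17 insert carries an internal deletion of amino acids 313–334, which fits its annotation as a fragment of the full-length protein. Atg17 is an autophagy scaffold protein that works with Atg13, Atg29 and Atg31 to organize the pre-autophagosomal structure and regulate Atg1 kinase.

When this plasmid is co-expressed with a GAL4 DNA-binding-domain "bait" fusion, an interaction between the two proteins reconstitutes GAL4 activity and switches on reporter genes. The deletion variant therefore lets users test whether residues 313–334 of Atg17 are needed for binding to a particular partner. The record does not name the partner, though the associated study concerns Atg17–Atg31–Atg29, Atg11 and the Vam7 SNARE.
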