Addgene plasmid #121524: pGAD-Atg17(∆313-334)
Purpose: For Yeast-two-hybrid analysis
Depositing lab: Daniel Klionsky. Depositing organization: University of Michigan. Publication: The Atg17-Atg31-Atg29 Complex Coordinates with Atg11 to Recruit the Vam7 SNARE and Mediate Autophagosome-Vacuole Fusion. Liu X, Mao K, Yu AYH, Omairi-Nasser A, Austin J 2nd, Glick BS, Yip CK, Klionsky DJ. Curr Biol. 2016 Jan 25;26(2):150-160. doi: 10.1016/j.cub.2015.11.054. Epub 2016 Jan 7. PubMed 26774783.
Backbone
  Vector backbone: pGAD-c1
  Vector type: Yeast Expression
  Selectable markers: LEU2
Growth in bacteria
  Bacterial resistance: Ampicillin, 100 μg/mL
  Growth temperature: 37°C
  Growth strain: DH5alpha
  Copy number: Unknown
Gene/Insert
  Gene/Insert name: ATG17
  Species: S. cerevisiae (budding yeast)
  Mutation: deleted amino acids 313-334
Terms and licenses: Academic/Nonprofit Terms; Industry Terms: Not Available to Industry
How to cite: pGAD-Atg17(∆313-334) was a gift from Daniel Klionsky (Addgene plasmid # 121524 ; http://n2t.net/addgene:121524 ; RRID:Addgene_121524)
